>Addgene plasmid #153633 | pGBW-m4134487 | addgene full sequence | sequence record 300597 | Ginkgo NGS Result
AAAAAACCTCCCACACCTCCCCCTGAACCTGAAACATAAAATGAATGCAATTGTTGTTGTTAACTTGTTT
ATTGCAGCTTATAATGGTTACAAATAAAGCAATAGCATCACAAATTTCACAAATAAAGCATTTTTTTCAC
TGCATTCTAGTTGTGGTTTGTCCAAACTCATCAATGTATCTTATCATGTCTGTGAGCTGAAGGTACGCTG
TATCTCAGTCAGTCAAGCTAGCTTACGCATAATCTGGTACGTCATAGGGGTACGACTGAAAGTAAAGGTT
TTCAGTTAGGTTAAAGTTCACGACGTCTACCTGAGCAATGTAATTGCGAGAGTTCATCCTACATAAAAGG
AGTGAATAGATCGTGAATGGAAAGGCGAAAACATTTATGTACCCCATGGTGGCGGCCGCTGGCGGGTGTG
TCGAGTGGATGGTAGGATCGACAAAGATCTGATCTGACGGTTCACTAAACCAGCTCTGCTTATATAGACC
TCCCACCGTACACGCCTACCGCCCATTTGCGTCAATGGGGCGGAGTTGTTACGACATTTTGGAAAGTCCC
GTTGATTTTGGTGCCAAAACAAACTCCCATTGACGTCAATGGGGTGGAGACTTGGAAATCCCCGTGAGTC
AAACCGCTATCCACGCCCATTGATGTACTGCCAAAACCGCATCAGCATGGTAATAGCGATGACTAATACG
TAGATGTACTGCCAAGTAGGAAAGTCCCATAAGGTCATGTACTGGGCATAATGCCAGGCGGGCCATTTAC
CGTCATTGACGTCAATAGGGGGCGTACTTGGCATATGATACACTTGATGTACTGCCAAGTGGGCAGTTTA
CCGTAAATACTCCACCCATTGACGTCAATGGAAAGTCCCTATTGGCGTTACTATGGGAACATACGTCATT
ATTGACGTCAATGGGCGGGGGTCGTTGGGCGGTCAGCCAGGCGGGCCATTTACCGTAAGTTATGTAACGC
GGAACTCCATATATGGGCTATGAACTAATGACCCCGTAATTGATTACTAGATCTGGCTACACTCGATCAG
CAGTTAGATAATAAAATCGCTATCCATCGAAGATGGATGTGTGTTGGTTTTTTGTGTGTGTAACGCAACG
ATTGATAGCATAACCCCTTGGGGCCTCTAAACGGGTCTTGAGGGGTTTTTTGAATTGAGAGGTAGCTGAA
GCTGCTGTTATGACCACTAGAGGGAAGAAGATACCTGTGGAGCTAATGGTCCAAGATGTCGGGAGCCGCG
ATCGCTGCCAAAAAGGTAAGCTGACGATAGCTGACGAGATTCGATGCCCGACGAGCAAATGAGCGCCACG
GCTGTTCGCGTAAGCTCGAAACGACGGAGATTCGATAGAGCCAGAGTCGAGTTTAAACGATTCGGGATCT
TAAGGATAAATTTCTGGTAAGGAGGACACGTATGGAAGTGGGCAAGTTGGGGAAGCCGTATCCGTTGCTG
AATCTGGCATATGTGGGAGTATAAGACGCGCAGCGTCGCATCAGGCATTTTTTTCTGCGCCAATGCACCT
AGAATCGGTTACCAATGCTTAATCAGTGAGGCACCTATCTCAGCGATCTGTCTATTTCGTTCATCCATAG
TTGCCTGACTCCCCGTCGTGTAGATAACTACGATACGGGAGGGCTTACCATCTGGCCCCAGTGCTGCAAT
GATACCGCGAGACCCACGCTCACCGGCTCCAGATTTATCAGCAATAAACCAGCCAGCCGGAAGGGCCGAG
CGCAGAAGTGGTCCTGCAACTTTATCCGCCTCCATCCAGTCTATCAACTGTTGCCGGGAAGCTAGAGTAA
GTAGTTCGCCAGTTAATAGTTTACGCAAGGTTGTTGCCATTGCTACAGGCATCGTGGTGTCACGCTCGTC
GTTTGGTATGGCTTCATTCAGCTCCGGTTCCCAACGATCAAGGCGAGTTACATGATCCCCCATGTTGTGC
AAAAAAGCGGTTAGCTCCTTCGGTCCTCCAATCGTTGTCAGAAGTAAGTTGGCCGCAGTGTTATCACTCA
TGGTTATGGCAGCACTGCATAATTCTCTTACTGTCATGCCATCCGTAAGATGCTTTTCTGTGACTGGTGA
ATACTCAACCAAGTCATTCTGAGAATAGTGTATGCGGCGACCGAGTTGCTCTTGCCCGGCGTCAATACGG
GATAATACCGCGCCACATAGCAGAACTTTAAAAGTGCTCATCATTGGAAAGCGTTCTTCGGGGCGAAAAC
TCTCAAGGATCTTACCGCTGTTGAGATCCAGTTCGATGTAACCCACTCGCGCACCCAACTGATCTTCAGC
ATCTTTTACTTTCACCAGCGTTTCTGGGTGAGCAAAAACAGGAAGGCAAAATGCCGCAAAAAAGGGAATA
AGGGCGACACGGAAATGTTGAATACTCATGCGAAAGCCTCCTGCTGATCCTGTCTCTTGATAGATGTTTG
CAAAAGCTAGGACTCGATTATACGTTGACCGATCAGACTATCAATATCTAGGTTTAAACAGATCGGTACG
CTGCCGTGACCAGGCTTGAGTACAATATCTGACGATTGGACTTCCTGGGTCCCAAGCTGGATTCCGACTG
GCTGACTGCCAAGCAACGATATGGATCGTCGAGACTCGCACTGAGAGGATCGTTCTCGGTACACCAGGCG
CGCCCCGATTTCGATATTCCTCGGATCTCGGATAGATCGGGATTGAGGATGTAGGTTGAACTTCTCTCGG
GTGATCCCGATCTCGGATATTCGGGATTGGAGTAATACCTGGCGATAGGCGCTGCCAAGCAATAGCCAAG
GCGCAAGGCCGGCCAAGAGACTTGCGATAGTTCGTTCGAGAGGTAGCCTGCAAGATGGATCGGACGAAAG
GTTTGAAGATTTTCCGACGAGGGCCTTGGAGAGTTCGGAAATTTAAATGCAACTATGGATGAACGAAATA
GACAGATCGCTGAGATAGGTGCCTCACTGATTAAGCATTGGTAACTGTCAGACCAAGTTTACTCATATAT
ACTTTAGATTGATTTAAAACTTCATTTTTAATTTAAAAGGATCTAGGTGAAGATCCTTTTTGATAATCTC
ATGACCAAAATCCCTTAACGTGAGTTTTCGTTCCACTGAGCGTCAGACCCCGTAGAAAAGATCAAAGGAT
CTTCTTGAGATCCTTTTTTTCTGCGCGTAATCTGCTGCTTGCAAACAAAAAAACCACCGCTACCAGCGGT
GGTTTGTTTGCCGGATCAAGAGCTACCAACTCTTTTTCCGAAGGTAACTGGCTTCAGCAGAGCGCAGATA
CCAAATACTGTTCTTCTAGTGTAGCCGTAGTTAGGCCACCACTTCAAGAACTCTGTAGCACCGCCTACAT
ACCTCGCTCTGCTAATCCTGTTACCAGTGGCTGCTGCCAGTGGCGATAAGTCGTGTCTTACCGGGTTGGA
CTCAAGACGATAGTTACCGGATAAGGCGCAGCGGTCGGGCTGAACGGGGGGTTCGTGCACACAGCCCAGC
TTGGAGCGAACGACCTACACCGAACTGAGATACCTACAGCGTGAGCTATGAGAAAGCGCCACGCTTCCCG
AAGGGAGAAAGGCGGACAGGTATCCGGTAAGCGGCAGGGTCGGAACAGGAGAGCGCACGAGGGAGCTTCC
AGGGGGAAACGCCTGGTATCTTTATAGTCCTGTCGGGTTTCGCCACCTCTGACTTGAGCGTCGATTTTTG
TGATGCTCGTCAGGGGGGCGGAGCCTATGGAAAAACGCCAGCAACGCGGCCTTTTTACGGTTCCTGGCCT
TTTGCTGGCCTTTTGCTCACATGATTTAAATGAAACTCGTAATCGGAGAACGGGTGCAATAGCAAGGACC
AGATCGAACTTGACTGACGCAATTCTGAGCGTAGTCGAAACCCAGACAAGTCGATCTCGCCAAGTAGCTG
ACTTGACTGGTTAATTAAGTTTCGATAGCCCAAGGTAACCAATGAGATTAGGGAGGGAAGAAAGTTTGAT
GAACTACTTCTGACCCCTAGTGGTGTCCAGAAAAGACCATTAAAGGAATGTCTTGATCGAAATCGAGAGA
TCGCCTGCAGGATAGCTGACGACCTTAAGGATAAATTTCTGGTAAGGAGGACACGTATGGAAGTGGGCAA
GTTGGGGAAGCCGTATCCGTTGCTGAATCTGGCATATGTGGGAGTATAAGACGCGCAGCGTCGCATCAGG
CATTTTTTTCTGCGCCAATGCCGGTAGATAGCAATCCGGCCCGAGGGGCACAAAAAACCCCTCAAGACCC
GTTTAGAGGCCCCAAGGGGTTATGCTACGATACCGATAGAGATGGGCCAATACCACATTTGTAGAGGTTT
TACTTGCTTT
Features (pLannotate 1.2.2; 15 found; start..end, strand, type, name):
     62..183     +  polyA_signal   SV40 poly(A) signal: SV40 polyadenylation signal
    472..523     -  promoter       CMVd2 promoter: truncated human cytomegalovirus (CMV) immediate early promoter that yields moderately reduced expression relative to the full-length promoter
    586..603     +  promoter       CMV promoter (fragment): human cytomegalovirus (CMV) immediate early promoter
    676..979     -  enhancer       CMV enhancer: human cytomegalovirus immediate early enhancer
   1060..1108    +  polyA_signal   poly(A) signal: synthetic polyadenylation signal
   1126..1172    +  terminator     T7 terminator: transcription terminator for bacteriophage T7 RNA polymerase
   1177..1248    -  misc_feature   5' β-globin insulator: insulator upstream of the human β-globin locus (Farrell et al., 2002)
   1400..1536    -  terminator     rrnG terminator: transcription terminator from the E. coli ribosomal RNA rrnG operon (Albrechtsen et al., 1991)
   1549..2409    -  CDS            AmpR: β-lactamase; bla; confers resistance to ampicillin, carbenicillin, and related antibiotics
   2919..2983    +  CDS            bla(M) (fragment): β-lactamase lacking the signal sequence; bla(M); allows cytosolic expression of β-lactamase
   3155..3743    +  rep_origin     ori: high-copy-number ColE1/pMB1/pBR322/pUC origin of replication
   3969..4040    -  misc_feature   3' β-globin insulator: insulator downstream of the human β-globin locus (Farrell et al., 2002)
   4085..4221    -  terminator     rrnG terminator: transcription terminator from the E. coli ribosomal RNA rrnG operon (Albrechtsen et al., 1991)
   4251..4297    -  terminator     T7 terminator: transcription terminator for bacteriophage T7 RNA polymerase
   4320..39      +  CDS            large T antigen (fragment) (across the origin): large T antigen from SV40 (simian virus 40)
