[The description below was written by a language model from this plasmid's Addgene catalogue record and pLannotate feature annotations shown in this document.]
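Description:
pGBW-m4134487 is a mammalian expression plasmid built on the pTwist_CMV_6 backbone (about 4.2 kb without insert; the sequenced plasmid is 4,350 nt) for producing the SARS-CoV-2 ORF10 protein in transfected cells. It is maintained in E. coli through a high-copy ColE1/pUC-type origin and selected with ampicillin via the AmpR β-lactamase gene. The bacterial and mammalian portions of the backbone are separated by transcriptional insulation elements: rrnG and T7 terminators, short 5' and 3' β-globin insulator segments, and a synthetic poly(A) signal, which together limit read-through between the propagation module and the expression cassette.

The payload is a wild-type ORF10 coding sequence of roughly 110 bp, one of the smallest predicted open reading frames of the virus. According to the catalogue entry it is driven by the CMV immediate-early promoter and fused at its C terminus to a backbone-encoded TEV protease cleavage site followed by an HA epitope, allowing antibody detection or immunoprecipitation and optional removal of the tag. The automated feature table identifies the CMV enhancer and CMV promoter fragments on the reverse strand, as well as an SV40 polyadenylation signal, but it does not annotate the ORF10 insert, the TEV site or the HA tag, so their exact positions and arrangement cannot be confirmed from the annotation. The short hits labelled as bla(M) and SV40 large T antigen are fragments only and probably reflect partial sequence matches rather than functional genes. The record supports use in transient expression of tagged ORF10 in mammalian cells; no mammalian selection marker is annotated.
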