Addgene plasmid #153633: pGBW-m4134487
Purpose: Mammalian expression plasmid for SARS-CoV-2 ORF10 protein
Depositing lab: Ginkgo Bioworks & Benjie Chen. Depositing organization: Ginkgo Bioworks.
Backbone
  Vector backbone: pTwist_CMV_6
  Backbone size w/o insert (bp): 4180
  Vector type: Mammalian Expression
Growth in bacteria
  Bacterial resistance: Ampicillin, 100 μg/mL
  Growth temperature: 37°C
  Growth strain: DH5alpha
  Copy number: High Copy
Gene/Insert
  Gene/Insert name: SARS-CoV-2 ORF10 protein
  Species: Severe acute respiratory syndrome coronavirus 2
  Insert size (bp): 110
  Mutation: wt
  Entrez Gene: ORF10 (a.k.a. GU280_gp11)
  Promoter: CMV
  Tag / fusion protein: Cleavable TEV;HA (C terminal on backbone)
  Cloning method: Unknown
Resource information
  A portion of this plasmid was derived from a plasmid made by: GinkgoBioworks
Depositor comments: NCBI reference sequence: 43740576
How to cite: pGBW-m4134487 was a gift from Ginkgo Bioworks & Benjie Chen (Addgene plasmid # 153633 ; http://n2t.net/addgene:153633 ; RRID:Addgene_153633)
